>Addgene plasmid #213524 | pRSF_his6_sumo_SARS_CoV2_NSP14_P335S | addgene full sequence | sequence record 421848 | Addgene NGS Result
GGATATAACATGAGCTGTCTTCGGTATCGTCGTATCCCACTACCGAGATGTCCGCACCAACGCGCAGCCC
GGACTCGGTAATGGCGCGCATTGCGCCCAGCGCCATCTGATCGTTGGCAACCAGCATCGCAGTGGGAACG
ATGCCCTCATTCAGCATTTGCATGGTTTGTTGAAAACCGGACATGGCACTCCAGTCGCCTTCCCGTTCCG
CTATCGGCTGAATTTGATTGCGAGTGAGATATTTATGCCAGCCAGCCAGACGCAGACGCGCCGAGACAGA
ACTTAATGGGCCCGCTAACAGCGCGATTTGCTGGTGACCCAATGCGACCAGATGCTCCACGCCCAGTCGC
GTACCGTCTTCATGGGAGAAAATAATACTGTTGATGGGTGTCTGGTCAGAGACATCAAGAAATAACGCCG
GAACATTAGTGCAGGCAGCTTCCACAGCAATGGCATCCTGGTCATCCAGCGGATAGTTAATGATCAGCCC
ACTGACGCGTTGCGCGAGAAGATTGTGCACCGCCGCTTTACAGGCTTCGACGCCGCTTCGTTCTACCATC
GACACCACCACGCTGGCACCCAGTTGATCGGCGCGAGATTTAATCGCCGCGACAATTTGCGACGGCGCGT
GCAGGGCCAGACTGGAGGTGGCAACGCCAATCAGCAACGACTGTTTGCCCGCCAGTTGTTGTGCCACGCG
GTTGGGAATGTAATTCAGCTCCGCCATCGCCGCTTCCACTTTTTCCCGCGTTTTCGCAGAAACGTGGCTG
GCCTGGTTCACCACGCGGGAAACGGTCTGATAAGAGACACCGGCATACTCTGCGACATCGTATAACGTTA
CTGGTTTCACATTCACCACCCTGAATTGACTCTCTTCCGGGCGCTATCATGCCATACCGCGAAAGGTTTT
GCGCCATTCGATGGTGTCCGGGATCTCGACGCTCTCCCTTATGCGACTCCTGCATTAGGAAATTAATACG
ACTCACTATAGGGGAATTGTGAGCGGATAACAATTCCCCTGTAGAAATAATTTTGTTTAACTTTAATAAG
GAGATATACCATGGGCAGCAGCCATCATCATCATCATCACAGCAGCGGCCTGGTGCCGCGCGGCAGCCAC
ATGGCAAGCATGTCGGACTCAGAAGTCAATCAAGAAGCTAAGCCAGAGGTCAAGCCAGAAGTCAAGCCTG
AGACTCACATCAATTTAAAGGTGTCCGATGGATCTTCAGAGATCTTCTTCAAGATCAAAAAGACCACTCC
TTTAAGAAGGCTGATGGAAGCGTTCGCTAAAAGACAGGGTAAGGAAATGGACTCCTTAAGATTCTTGTAC
GACGGTATTAGAATCCAAGCTGATCAGACCCCTGAAGATTTGGACATGGAGGATAACGATATTATTGAGG
CTCACAGAGAACAGATTGGTGGATCCGCTGAAAATGTAACAGGACTCTTTAAAGATTGTAGTAAGGTAAT
CACTGGGTTACATCCTACACAGGCACCTACACACCTCAGTGTTGACACTAAATTCAAAACTGAAGGTTTA
TGTGTTGACATACCTGGCATACCTAAGGACATGACCTATAGAAGACTCATCTCTATGATGGGTTTTAAAA
TGAATTATCAAGTTAATGGTTACCCTAACATGTTTATCACCCGCGAAGAAGCTATAAGACATGTACGTGC
ATGGATTGGCTTCGATGTCGAGGGGTGTCATGCTACTAGAGAAGCTGTTGGTACCAATTTACCTTTACAG
CTAGGTTTTTCTACAGGTGTTAACCTAGTTGCTGTACCTACAGGTTATGTTGATACACCTAATAATACAG
ATTTTTCCAGAGTTAGTGCTAAACCACCGCCTGGAGATCAATTTAAACACCTCATACCACTTATGTACAA
AGGACTTCCTTGGAATGTAGTGCGTATAAAGATTGTACAAATGTTAAGTGACACACTTAAAAATCTCTCT
GACAGAGTCGTATTTGTCTTATGGGCACATGGCTTTGAGTTGACATCTATGAAGTATTTTGTGAAAATAG
GACCTGAGCGCACCTGTTGTCTATGTGATAGACGTGCCACATGCTTTTCCACTGCTTCAGACACTTATGC
CTGTTGGCATCATTCTATTGGATTTGATTACGTCTATAATCCGTTTATGATTGATGTTCAACAATGGGGT
TTTACAGGTAACCTACAAAGCAACCATGATCTGTATTGTCAAGTCCATGGTAATGCACATGTAGCTAGTT
GTGATGCAATCATGACTAGGTGTCTAGCTGTCCACGAGTGCTTTGTTAAGCGTGTTGACTGGACTATTGA
ATATCCTATAATTGGTGATGAACTGAAGATTAATGCGGCTTGTAGAAAGGTTCAACACATGGTTGTTAAA
GCTGCATTATTAGCAGACAAATTCCCAGTTCTTCACGACATTGGTAACTCTAAAGCTATTAAGTGTGTAC
CTCAAGCTGATGTAGAATGGAAGTTCTATGATGCACAGCCTTGTAGTGACAAAGCTTATAAAATAGAAGA
ATTATTCTATTCTTATGCCACACATTCTGACAAATTCACAGATGGTGTATGCCTATTTTGGAATTGCAAT
GTCGATAGATATCCTGCTAATTCCATTGTTTGTAGATTTGACACTAGAGTGCTATCTAACCTTAACTTGC
CTGGTTGTGATGGTGGCAGTTTGTATGTAAATAAACATGCATTCCACACACCAGCTTTTGATAAAAGTGC
TTTTGTTAATTTAAAACAATTACCATTTTTCTATTACTCTGACAGTCCATGTGAGTCTCATGGAAAACAA
GTAGTGTCAGATATAGATTATGTACCACTAAAGTCTGCTACGTGTATAACACGTTGCAATTTAGGTGGTG
CTGTCTGTAGACATCATGCTAATGAGTACAGATTGTATCTCGATGCTTATAACATGATGATCTCAGCTGG
CTTTAGCTTGTGGGTTTACAAACAATTTGATACTTATAACCTCTGGAACACTTTTACAAGACTTCAGTGA
CCGCTCGAGTCTGGTAAAGAAACCGCTGCTGCGAAATTTGAACGCCAGCACATGGACTCGTCTACTAGCG
CAGCTTAATTAACCTAGGCTGCTGCCACCGCTGAGCAATAACTAGCATAACCCCTTGGGGCCTCTAAACG
GGTCTTGAGGGGTTTTTTGCTGAAACCTCAGGCATTTGAGAAGCACACGGTCACACTGCTTCCGGTAGTC
AATAAACCGGTAAACCAGCAATAGACATAAGCGGCTATTTAACGACCCTGCCCTGAACCGACGACAAGCT
GACGACCGGGTCTCCGCAAGTGGCACTTTTCGGGGAAATGTGCGCGGAACCCCTATTTGTTTATTTTTCT
AAATACATTCAAATATGTATCCGCTCATGAATTAATTCTTAGAAAAACTCATCGAGCATCAAATGAAACT
GCAATTTATTCATATCAGGATTATCAATACCATATTTTTGAAAAAGCCGTTTCTGTAATGAAGGAGAAAA
CTCACCGAGGCAGTTCCATAGGATGGCAAGATCCTGGTATCGGTCTGCGATTCCGACTCGTCCAACATCA
ATACAACCTATTAATTTCCCCTCGTCAAAAATAAGGTTATCAAGTGAGAAATCACCATGAGTGACGACTG
AATCCGGTGAGAATGGCAAAAGTTTATGCATTTCTTTCCAGACTTGTTCAACAGGCCAGCCATTACGCTC
GTCATCAAAATCACTCGCATCAACCAAACCGTTATTCATTCGTGATTGCGCCTGAGCGAGACGAAATACG
CGGTCGCTGTTAAAAGGACAATTACAAACAGGAATCGAATGCAACCGGCGCAGGAACACTGCCAGCGCAT
CAACAATATTTTCACCTGAATCAGGATATTCTTCTAATACCTGGAATGCTGTTTTCCCGGGGATCGCAGT
GGTGAGTAACCATGCATCATCAGGAGTACGGATAAAATGCTTGATGGTCGGAAGAGGCATAAATTCCGTC
AGCCAGTTTAGTCTGACCATCTCATCTGTAACATCATTGGCAACGCTACCTTTGCCATGTTTCAGAAACA
ACTCTGGCGCATCGGGCTTCCCATACAATCGATAGATTGTCGCACCTGATTGCCCGACATTATCGCGAGC
CCATTTATACCCATATAAATCAGCATCCATGTTGGAATTTAATCGCGGCCTAGAGCAAGACGTTTCCCGT
TGAATATGGCTCATACTCTTCCTTTTTCAATATTATTGAAGCATTTATCAGGGTTATTGTCTCATGAGCG
GATACATATTTGAATGTATTTAGAAAAATAAACAAATAGGCATGCAGCGCTCTTCCGCTTCCTCGCTCAC
TGACTCGCTACGCTCGGTCGTTCGACTGCGGCGAGCGGTGTCAGCTCACTCAAAAGCGGTAATACGGTTA
TCCACAGAATCAGGGGATAAAGCCGGAAAGAACATGTGAGCAAAAAGCAAAGCACCGGAAGAAGCCAACG
CCGCAGGCGTTTTTCCATAGGCTCCGCCCCCCTGACGAGCATCACAAAAATCGACGCTCAAGCCAGAGGT
GGCGAAACCCGACAGGACTATAAAGATACCAGGCGTTTCCCCCTGGAAGCTCCCTCGTGCGCTCTCCTGT
TCCGACCCTGCCGCTTACCGGATACCTGTCCGCCTTTCTCCCTTCGGGAAGCGTGGCGCTTTCTCATAGC
TCACGCTGTTGGTATCTCAGTTCGGTGTAGGTCGTTCGCTCCAAGCTGGGCTGTGTGCACGAACCCCCCG
TTCAGCCCGACCGCTGCGCCTTATCCGGTAACTATCGTCTTGAGTCCAACCCGGTAAGACACGACTTATC
GCCACTGGCAGCAGCCATTGGTAACTGATTTAGAGGACTTTGTCTTGAAGTTATGCACCTGTTAAGGCTA
AACTGAAAGAACAGATTTTGGTGAGTGCGGTCCTCCAACCCACTTACCTTGGTTCAAAGAGTTGGTAGCT
CAGCGAACCTTGAGAAAACCACCGTTGGTAGCGGTGGTTTTTCTTTATTTATGAGATGATGAATCAATCG
GTCTATCAAGTCAACGAACAGCTATTCCGTTACTCTAGATTTCAGTGCAATTTATCTCTTCAAATGTAGC
ACCTGAAGTCAGCCCCATACGATATAAGTTGTAATTCTCATGTTAGTCATGCCCCGCGCCCACCGGAAGG
AGCTGACTGGGTTGAAGGCTCTCAAGGGCATCGGTCGAGATCCCGGTGCCTAATGAGTGAGCTAACTTAC
ATTAATTGCGTTGCGCTCACTGCCCGCTTTCCAGTCGGGAAACCTGTCGTGCCAGCTGCATTAATGAATC
GGCCAACGCGCGGGGAGAGGCGGTTTGCGTATTGGGCGCCAGGGTGGTTTTTCTTTTCACCAGTGAGACG
GGCAACAGCTGATTGCCCTTCACCGCCTGGCCCTGAGAGAGTTGCAGCAAGCGGTCCACGCTGGTTTGCC
CCAGCAGGCGAAAATCCTGTTTGATGGTGGTTAACGGCG
Features (pLannotate 1.2.2; 19 found; start..end, strand, type, name):
    851..928     -  promoter       lacI promoter: lacI
    936..971     -  CDS            TcR (fragment): tetracycline efflux protein; tet; confers resistance to tetracycline
    974..992     +  promoter       T7 promoter: promoter for bacteriophage T7 RNA polymerase
    993..1017    +  protein_bind   lac operator: The lac repressor binds to the lac operator to inhibit transcription in E. coli. This inhibition can be relieved by adding lactose or isopropyl-β-D-thiogalactopyranoside (IPTG). lac repressor encoded by lacI
   1032..1054    +  RBS            RBS: efficient ribosome binding site from bacteriophage T7 gene 10 (Olins and Rangwala, 1989)
   1073..1089    +  CDS            capTEV™ (fragment): composite tag for in vivo biotinylation, TEV protease cleavage, and 6xHis tagging
   1100..1117    +  CDS            thrombin site: thrombin recognition and cleavage site
   1130..1422    +  CDS            SUMO (fragment): cleavable ubiquitin-like protein tag; S. cerevisiae SMT3 (truncated)
   1427..3007    +  CDS            rep (fragment): R1AB_SARS2 - Experimental evidence at protein level: Swiss-Prot protein existence level 1. [2'-O-methyltransferase]: Methyltransferase that mediates mRNA cap 2'-O-ribose methylation to the 5'-cap structure of viral mRNAs. N7-methyl guanosine cap is a prerequisite for binding of nsp16. Therefore plays an essential role in viral mRNAs cap methylation which is essential to evade immune system. From Severe acute respiratory syndrome coronavirus 2 (2019-nCoV) (SARS-CoV-2).
   3026..3067    +  CDS            S-Tag (fragment): affinity and epitope tag derived from pancreatic ribonuclease A
   3097..3114    +  CDS            SET1 (fragment): solubility-enhancement tag derived from T7 phage gene 10B
   3122..3169    +  terminator     T7 terminator: transcription terminator for bacteriophage T7 RNA polymerase
   3333..3390    +  promoter       AmpR promoter (fragment): bla
   3399..4214    -  CDS            KanR: aminoglycoside phosphotransferase; aph(3')-Ia; confers resistance to kanamycin in bacteria or G418 (Geneticin®) in eukaryotes
   4215..4306    -  promoter       AmpR promoter: bla
   4322..5071    -  rep_origin     RSF ori: Plasmids containing the RSF 1030 origin of replication can be propagated in E. coli cells that contain additional plasmids with compatible origins.
   5154..5218    -  CDS            TcR (fragment): tetracycline efflux protein; tet; confers resistance to tetracycline
   5233..5254    -  protein_bind   CAP binding site: CAP binding activates transcription in the presence of cAMP. E. coli catabolite activator protein
   5267..850     -  CDS            lacI (across the origin): lac repressor; lacI; The lac repressor binds to the lac operator to inhibit transcription in E. coli. This inhibition can be relieved by adding lactose or isopropyl-β-D-thiogalactopyranoside (IPTG).
