[The description below was written by a language model from this plasmid's Addgene catalogue record and pLannotate feature annotations shown in this document.]
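Description:
pRSF_his6_sumo_SARS_CoV2_NSP14_P335S is a bacterial expression plasmid of about 5.5 kb built on a pRSF-His6-sumo backbone. It replicates in E. coli from the RSF1030 origin, which is compatible with other common origin classes and so allows co-maintenance with additional plasmids. Selection is by kanamycin through an aminoglycoside phosphotransferase gene. The backbone also carries lacI under its own promoter, supplying the lac repressor needed for regulated expression.

The expression cassette is a standard T7lac arrangement: a T7 promoter followed by a lac operator and the T7 gene 10 ribosome binding site, closed by a T7 terminator. Transcription therefore depends on a host supplying T7 RNA polymerase and is induced with IPTG. The open reading frame begins with a hexahistidine tag (detected in the annotation as a partial match to a composite His-containing tag), then a thrombin recognition site and a yeast SMT3-derived SUMO domain. This is fused in frame to the 1,581 bp SARS-CoV-2 NSP14 coding region, cloned between BamHI and XhoI. The automated annotation labels this segment generically as a fragment of the ORF1ab replicase polyprotein and quotes a 2'-O-methyltransferase description that belongs to another cleavage product, not NSP14. The insert carries a proline-to-serine substitution at position 335. Short S-tag and other tag fragments annotated downstream of the insert appear to be vector remnants, and the record does not indicate that they are translated.

The construct is meant for producing recombinant P335S NSP14 for affinity purification, with the SUMO tag offering a cleavable fusion partner. The associated work concerns small-molecule inhibition of the NSP14 RNA cap methyltransferase, but the record does not state the specific rationale for this mutant.
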