Addgene plasmid #213524: pRSF_his6_sumo_SARS_CoV2_NSP14_P335S
Purpose: Expresses NSP14 of SARS-CoV-2 with a single point mutation P335S
Depositing lab: Thomas Tuschl. Depositing organization: Rockefeller University. Publication: Small-molecule inhibition of SARS-CoV-2 NSP14 RNA cap methyltransferase. Meyer C, Garzia A, Miller MW, Huggins DJ, Myers RW, Hoffmann HH, Ashbrook AW, Jannath SY, Liverton N, Kargman S, Zimmerman M, Nelson AM, Sharma V, Dolgov E, Cangialosi J, Penalva-Lopez S, Alvarez N, Chang CW, Oswal N, Gonzalez I, Rasheed R, Goldgirsh K, Davis JA, Ramos-Espiritu L, Menezes MR, Larson C, Nitsche J, Ganichkin O, Alwaseem H, Molina H, Steinbacher S, Glickman JF, Perlin DS, Rice CM, Meinke PT, Tuschl T. Nature. 2024 Dec 11. doi: 10.1038/s41586-024-08320-0. PubMed 39663451.
Backbone
  Vector backbone: pRSF-His6-sumo
  Backbone size w/o insert (bp): 3900
  Total vector size (bp): 5500
  Vector type: Bacterial Expression
Growth in bacteria
  Bacterial resistance: Kanamycin, 50 μg/mL
  Growth temperature: 37°C
  Growth strain: DH5alpha
  Copy number: Unknown
Gene/Insert
  Gene/Insert name: SARS-CoV-2 NSP14
  Species: SARS-CoV-2
  Insert size (bp): 1581
  Mutation: changed P335 to S
  Entrez Gene: ORF1ab (a.k.a. GU280_gp01)
  Tag / fusion protein: His6-sumo (N terminal on backbone)
  Cloning method: Restriction Enzyme; 5′ cloning site BamHI (not destroyed); 3′ cloning site XhoI (not destroyed)
  Sequencing primers: 5′ GGCTGATGGAAGCGTTCGCTA; 3′ T7-term
Terms and licenses: Academic/Nonprofit Terms; Industry Terms: Not Available to Industry
How to cite: pRSF_his6_sumo_SARS_CoV2_NSP14_P335S was a gift from Thomas Tuschl (Addgene plasmid # 213524 ; http://n2t.net/addgene:213524 ; RRID:Addgene_213524)
